>Addgene plasmid #163858 | VPS35 shRNA1 | depositor full sequence | sequence record 318323 | VPS35 shRNA1 sequence 7084 bps
TTGGGGTTGCGCCTTTTCCAAGGCAGCCCTGGGTTTGCGCAGGGACGCGGCTGCTCTGGGCGTGGTTCCG
GGAAACGCAGCGGCGCCGACCCTGGGTCTCGCACATTCTTCACGTCCGTTCGCAGCGTCACCCGGATCTT
CGCCGCTACCCTTGTGGGCCCCCCGGCGACGCTTCCTGCTCCGCCCCTAAGTCGGGAAGGTTCCTTGCGG
TTCGCGGCGTGCCGGACGTGACAAACGGAAGCCGCACGTCTCACTAGTACCCTCGCAGACGGACAGCGCC
AGGGAGCAATGGCAGCGCGCCGACCGCGATGGGCTGTGGCCAATAGCGGCTGCTCAGCAGGGCGCGCCGA
GAGCAGCGGCCGGGAAGGGGCGGTGCGGGAGGCGGGGTGTGGGGCGGTAGTGTGGGCCCTGTTCCTGCCC
GCGCGGTGTTCCGCATTCTGCAAGCCTCCGGAGCGCACGTCGGCAGTCGGCTCCCTCGTTGACCGAATCA
CCGACCTCTCTCCCCAGGGGGATCCACCGGAGCTTACCATGACCGAGTACAAGCCCACGGTGCGCCTCGC
CACCCGCGACGACGTCCCCAGGGCCGTACGCACCCTCGCCGCCGCGTTCGCCGACTACCCCGCCACGCGC
CACACCGTCGATCCGGACCGCCACATCGAGCGGGTCACCGAGCTGCAAGAACTCTTCCTCACGCGCGTCG
GGCTCGACATCGGCAAGGTGTGGGTCGCGGACGACGGCGCCGCGGTGGCGGTCTGGACCACGCCGGAGAG
CGTCGAAGCGGGGGCGGTGTTCGCCGAGATCGGCCCGCGCATGGCCGAGTTGAGCGGTTCCCGGCTGGCC
GCGCAGCAACAGATGGAAGGCCTCCTGGCGCCGCACCGGCCCAAGGAGCCCGCGTGGTTCCTGGCCACCG
TCGGCGTCTCGCCCGACCACCAGGGCAAGGGTCTGGGCAGCGCCGTCGTGCTCCCCGGAGTGGAGGCGGC
CGAGCGCGCCGGGGTGCCCGCCTTCCTGGAGACCTCCGCGCCCCGCAACCTCCCCTTCTACGAGCGGCTC
GGCTTCACCGTCACCGCCGACGTCGAGGTGCCCGAAGGACCGCGCACCTGGTGCATGACCCGCAAGCCCG
GTGCCTGACGCCCGCCCCACGACCCGCAGCGCCCGACCGAAAGGAGCGCACGACCCCATGCATCGGTACC
TTTAAGACCAATGACTTACAAGGCAGCTGTAGATCTTAGCCACTTTTTAAAAGAAAAGGGGGGACTGGAA
GGGCTAATTCACTCCCAACGAAGACAAGATCTGCTTTTTGCTTGTACTGGGTCTCTCTGGTTAGACCAGA
TCTGAGCCTGGGAGCTCTCTGGCTAACTAGGGAACCCACTGCTTAAGCCTCAATAAAGCTTGCCTTGAGT
GCTTCAAGTAGTGTGTGCCCGTCTGTTGTGTGACTCTGGTAACTAGAGATCCCTCAGACCCTTTTAGTCA
GTGTGGAAAATCTCTAGCAGTAGTAGTTCATGTCATCTTATTATTCAGTATTTATAACTTGCAAAGAAAT
GAATATCAGAGAGTGAGAGGAACTTGTTTATTGCAGCTTATAATGGTTACAAATAAAGCAATAGCATCAC
AAATTTCACAAATAAAGCATTTTTTTCACTGCATTCTAGTTGTGGTTTGTCCAAACTCATCAATGTATCT
TATCATGTCTGGCTCTAGCTATCCCGCCCCTAACTCCGCCCATCCCGCCCCTAACTCCGCCCAGTTCCGC
CCATTCTCCGCCCCATGGCTGACTAATTTTTTTTATTTATGCAGAGGCCGAGGCCGCCTCGGCCTCTGAG
CTATTCCAGAAGTAGTGAGGAGGCTTTTTTGGAGGCCTAGGGACGTACCCAATTCGCCCTATAGTGAGTC
GTATTACGCGCGCTCACTGGCCGTCGTTTTACAACGTCGTGACTGGGAAAACCCTGGCGTTACCCAACTT
AATCGCCTTGCAGCACATCCCCCTTTCGCCAGCTGGCGTAATAGCGAAGAGGCCCGCACCGATCGCCCTT
CCCAACAGTTGCGCAGCCTGAATGGCGAATGGG
[124 nt withheld, positions 2064-2187]
C
[91 nt withheld, positions 2189-2279]
A
[49 nt withheld, positions 2281-2329]
CCTTTGACGTTGGAGTCCACGTTCTTT
[37 nt withheld, positions 2357-2393]
ACCCTATCTCGGTCTATTCTTTTGATTTATAAGGGATTTTGCCGATTTCGGCCTATTGGTTAAAAAATGA
GCTGATTTAACAAAAATTTAACGCGAATTTTAACAAAATATTAACGCTTACAATTTAGGTGGCACTTTTC
GGGGAAATGTGCGCGGAACCCCTATTTGTTTATTTTTCTAAATACATTCAAATATGTATCCGCTCATGAG
ACAATAACCCTGATAAATGCTTCAATAATATTGAAAAAGGAAGAGTATGAGTATTCAACATTTCCGTGTC
GCCCTTATTCCCTTTTTTGCGGCATTTTGCCTTCCTGTTTTTGCTCACCCAGAAACGCTGGTGAAAGTAA
AAGATGCTGAAGATCAGTTGGGTGCACGAGTGGGTTACATCGAACTGGATCTCAACAGCGGTAAGATCCT
TGAGAGTTTTCGCCCCGAAGAACGTTTTCCAATGATGAGCACTTTTAAAGTTCTGCTATGTGGCGCGGTA
TTATCCCGTATTGACGCCGGGCAAGAGCAACTCGGTCGCCGCATACACTATTCTCAGAATGACTTGGTTG
AGTACTCACCAGTCACAGAAAAGCATCTTACGGATGGCATGACAGTAAGAGAATTATGCAGTGCTGCCAT
AACCATGAGTGATAACACTGCGGCCAACTTACTTCTGACAACGATCGGAGGACCGAAGGAGCTAACCGCT
TTTTTGCACAACATGGGGGATCATGTAACTCGCCTTGATCGTTGGGAACCGGAGCTGAATGAAGCCATAC
CAAACGACGAGCGTGACACCACGATGCCTGTAGCAATGGCAACAACGTTGCGCAAACTATTAACTGGCGA
ACTACTTACTCTAGCTTCCCGGCAACAATTAATAGACTGGATGGAGGCGGATAAAGTTGCAGGACCACTT
CTGCGCTCGGCCCTTCCGGCTGGCTGGTTTATTGCTGATAAATCTGGAGCCGGTGAGCGTGGGTCTCGCG
GTATCATTGCAGCACTGGGGCCAGATGGTAAGCCCTCCCGTATCGTAGTTATCTACACGACGGGGAGTCA
GGCAACTATGGATGAACGAAATAGACAGATCGCTGAGATAGGTGCCTCACTGATTAAGCATTGGTAACTG
TCAGACCAAGTTTACTCATATATACTTTAGATTGATTTAAAACTTCATTTTTAATTTAAAAGGATCTAGG
TGAAGATCCTTTTTGATAATCTCATGACCAAAATCCCTTAACGTGAGTTTTCGTTCCACTGAGCGTCAGA
CCCCGTAGAAAAGATCAAAGGATCTTCTTGAGATCCTTTTTTTCTGCGCGTAATCTGCTGCTTGCAAACA
AAAAAACCACCGCTACCAGCGGTGGTTTGTTTGCCGGATCAAGAGCTACCAACTCTTTTTCCGAAGGTAA
CTGGCTTCAGCAGAGCGCAGATACCAAATACTGTTCTTCTAGTGTAGCCGTAGTTAGGCCACCACTTCAA
GAACTCTGTAGCACCGCCTACATACCTCGCTCTGCTAATCCTGTTACCAGTGGCTGCTGCCAGTGGCGAT
AAGTCGTGTCTTACCGGGTTGGACTCAAGACGATAGTTACCGGATAAGGCGCAGCGGTCGGGCTGAACGG
GGGGTTCGTGCACACAGCCCAGCTTGGAGCGAACGACCTACACCGAACTGAGATACCTACAGCGTGAGCT
ATGAGAAAGCGCCACGCTTCCCGAAGGGAGAAAGGCGGACAGGTATCCGGTAAGCGGCAGGGTCGGAACA
GGAGAGCGCACGAGGGAGCTTCCAGGGGGAAACGCCTGGTATCTTTATAGTCCTGTCGGGTTTCGCCACC
TCTGACTTGAGCGTCGATTTTTGTGATGCTCGTCAGGGGGGCGGAGCCTATGGAAAAACGCCAGCAACGC
GGCCTTTTTACGGTTCCTGGCCTTTTGCTGGCCTTTTGCTCACATGTTCTTTCCTGCGTTATCCCCTGAT
TCTGTGGATAACCGTATTACCGCCTTTGAGTGAGCTGATACCGCTCGCCGCAGCCGAACGACCGAGCGCA
GCGAGTCAGTGAGCGAGGAAGCGGAAGAGCGCCCAATACGCAAACCGCCTCTCCCCGCGCGTTGGCCGAT
TCATTAATGCAGCTGGCACGACAGGTTTCCCGACTGGAAAGCGGGCAGTGAGCGCAACGCAATTAATGTG
AGTTAGCTCACTCATTAGGCACCCCAGGCTTTACACTTTATGCTTCCGGCTCGTATGTTGTGTGGAATTG
TGAGCGGATAACAATTTCACACAGGAAACAGCTATGACCATGATTACGCCAAGCGCGCAATTAACCCTCA
CTAAAGGGAACAAAAGCTGGAGCTGCAAGCTTAATGTAGTCTTATGCAATACTCTTGTAGTCTTGCAACA
TGGTAACGATGAGTTAGCAACATGCCTTACAAGGAGAGAAAAAGCACCGTGCATGCCGATTGGTGGAAGT
AAGGTGGTACGATCGTGCCTTATTAGGAAGGCAACAGACGGGTCTGACATGGATTGGACGAACCACTGAA
TTGCCGCATTGCAGAGATATTGTATTTAAGTGCCTAGCTCGATACATAAACGGGTCTCTCTGGTTAGACC
AGATCTGAGCCTGGGAGCTCTCTGGCTAACTAGGGAACCCACTGCTTAAGCCTCAATAAAGCTTGCCTTG
AGTGCTTCAAGTAGTGTGTGCCCGTCTGTTGTGTGACTCTGGTAACTAGAGATCCCTCAGACCCTTTTAG
TCAGTGTGGAAAATCTCTAGCAGTGGCGCCCGAACAGGGACTTGAAAGCGAAAGGGAAACCAGAGGAGCT
CTCTCGACGCAGGACTCGGCTTGCTGAAGCGCGCACGGCAAGAGGCGAGGGGCGGCGACTGGTGAGTACG
CCAAAAATTTTGACTAGCGGAGGCTAGAAGGAGAGAGATGGGTGCGAGAGCGTCAGTATTAAGCGGGGGA
GAATTAGATCGCGATGGGAAAAAATTCGGTTAAGGCCAGGGGGAAAGAAAAAATATAAATTAAAACATAT
AGTATGGGCAAGCAGGGAGCTAGAACGATTCGCAGTTAATCCTGGCCTGTTAGAAACATCAGAAGGCTGT
AGACAAATACTGGGACAGCTACAACCATCCCTTCAGACAGGATCAGAAGAACTTAGATCATTATATAATA
CAGTAGCAACCCTCTATTGTGTGCATCAAAGGATAGAGATAAAAGACACCAAGGAAGCTTTAGACAAGAT
AGAGGAAGAGCAAAACAAAAGTAAGACCACCGCACAGCAAGCGGCCGCTGATCTTCAGACCTGGAGGAGG
AGATATGAGGGACAATTGGAGAAGTGAATTATATAAATATAAAGTAGTAAAAATTGAACCATTAGGAGTA
GCACCCACCAAGGCAAAGAGAAGAGTGGTGCAGAGAGAAAAAAGAGCAGTGGGAATAGGAGCTTTGTTCC
TTGGGTTCTTGGGAGCAGCAGGAAGCACTATGGGCGCAGCGTCAATGACGCTGACGGTACAGGCCAGACA
ATTATTGTCTGGTATAGTGCAGCAGCAGAACAATTTGCTGAGGGCTATTGAGGCGCAACAGCATCTGTTG
CAACTCACAGTCTGGGGCATCAAGCAGCTCCAGGCAAGAATCCTGGCTGTGGAAAGATACCTAAAGGATC
AACAGCTCCTGGGGATTTGGGGTTGCTCTGGAAAACTCATTTGCACCACTGCTGTGCCTTGGAATGCTAG
TTGGAGTAATAAATCTCTGGAACAGATTTGGAATCACACGACCTGGATGGAGTGGGACAGAGAAATTAAC
AATTACACAAGCTTAATACACTCCTTAATTGAAGAATCGCAAAACCAGCAAGAAAAGAATGAACAAGAAT
TATTGGAATTAGATAAATGGGCAAGTTTGTGGAATTGGTTTAACATAACAAATTGGCTGTGGTATATAAA
ATTATTCATAATGATAGTAGGAGGCTTGGTAGGTTTAAGAATAGTTTTTGCTGTACTTTCTATAGTGAAT
AGAGTTAGGCAGGGATATTCACCATTATCGTTTCAGACCCACCTCCCAACCCCGAGGGGACCCGACAGGC
CCGAAGGAATAGAAGAAGAAGGTGGAGAGAGAGACAGAGACAGATCCATTCGATTAGTGAACGGATCTCG
ACGGTATCGATCACGAGACTAGCCTCGAGCGGCCGCCCCCTTCACCGAGGGCCTATTTCCCATGATTCCT
TCATATTTGCATATACGATACAAGGCTGTTAGAGAGATAATTGGAATTAATTTGACTGTAAACACAAAGA
TATTAGTACAAAATACGTGACGTAGAAAGTAATAATTTCTTGGGTAGTTTGCAGTTTTAAAATTATGTTT
TAAAATGGACTATCATATGCTTACCGTAACTTGAAAGTATTTCGATTTCTTGGCTTTATATATCTTGTGG
AAAGGACGAAACACCGGAATCAGCGGATTCGCTTCACACTCGAGTGTGAAGCGAATCCGCTGATTTTTTT
GAATTCTCGACCTCGAGACAAATGGCAGTATTCATCCACAATTTTAAAAGAAAAGGGGGGATTGGGGGGT
ACAGTGCAGGGGAAAGAATAGTAGACATAATAGCAACAGACATACAAACTAAAGAATTACAAAAACAAAT
TACAAAAATTCAAAATTTTCGGGTTTATTACAGGGACAGCAGAGATCCACTTTGGCCGCGGCTCGAGGGG
G
Features (pLannotate 1.2.2; 25 found; start..end, strand, type, name):
    529..1128    +  CDS            PuroR: puromycin N-acetyltransferase; pac from Streptomyces alboniger; confers resistance to puromycin
   1171..1254    +  CDS            nef (fragment): NEF_HV1Z2 - Experimental evidence at protein level: Swiss-Prot protein existence level 1. Extracellular Nef protein targets CD4(+) T-lymphocytes for apoptosis by interacting with CXCR4 surface receptors. From Human immunodeficiency virus type 1 group M subtype D (isolate Z2/CDC-Z34) (HIV-1).
   1256..1489    +  LTR            3' LTR (ΔU3): self-inactivating 3' long terminal repeat (LTR) from HIV-1
   1561..1682    +  polyA_signal   SV40 poly(A) signal: SV40 polyadenylation signal
   1722..1857    +  rep_origin     SV40 ori: SV40 origin of replication
   1878..1896    -  promoter       T7 promoter: promoter for bacteriophage T7 RNA polymerase
   1904..2059    +  CDS            lacZα (fragment): LacZα fragment of β-galactosidase; lacZ fragment
   2064..2492    +  rep_origin     f1 ori (sequence partly withheld): f1 bacteriophage origin of replication; arrow indicates direction of (+) strand synthesis
   2545..2649    +  promoter       AmpR promoter: bla
   2650..3510    +  CDS            AmpR: β-lactamase; bla; confers resistance to ampicillin, carbenicillin, and related antibiotics
   3681..4269    +  rep_origin     ori: high-copy-number ColE1/pMB1/pBR322/pUC origin of replication
   4452..4544    +  CDS            lacI (fragment): lac repressor; lacI; The lac repressor binds to the lac operator to inhibit transcription in E. coli. This inhibition can be relieved by adding lactose or isopropyl-β-D-thiogalactopyranoside (IPTG).
   4557..4578    +  protein_bind   CAP binding site: CAP binding activates transcription in the presence of cAMP. E. coli catabolite activator protein
   4593..4623    +  promoter       lac promoter: promoter for the E. coli lac operon
   4631..4647    +  protein_bind   lac operator: The lac repressor binds to the lac operator to inhibit transcription in E. coli. This inhibition can be relieved by adding lactose or isopropyl-β-D-thiogalactopyranoside (IPTG). lac repressor encoded by lacI
   4692..4710    +  promoter       T3 promoter: promoter for bacteriophage T3 RNA polymerase
   4738..4964    +  promoter       RSV promoter: Rous sarcoma virus enhancer/promoter
   4965..5145    +  LTR            5' LTR (truncated): truncated 5' long terminal repeat (LTR) from HIV-1
   5192..5317    +  misc_feature   HIV-1 Ψ: packaging signal of human immunodeficiency virus type 1
   5301..5664    +  CDS            HIV-1 gag (fragment): gag protein from human immunodeficiency virus 1; gag
   5810..6043    +  misc_feature   RRE: The Rev response element (RRE) of HIV-1 allows for Rev-dependent mRNA export from the nucleus to the cytoplasm.
   6420..6520    +  CDS            Rev (fragment): human immunodeficiency virus 1 (HIV-1) Rev protein; rev; enhances nuclear export of unspliced and incompletely spliced viral mRNAs
   6570..6810    +  promoter       U6 promoter: RNA polymerase III promoter for human U6 snRNA
   6915..7032    +  misc_feature   cPPT/CTS: central polypurine tract and central termination sequence of HIV-1
   7081..507     +  promoter       hPGK promoter (across the origin): human phosphoglycerate kinase 1 promoter
