>Addgene plasmid #163858 | VPS35 shRNA1 | addgene full sequence | sequence record 323886 | Addgene NGS Result
ATTACAGGGACAGCAGAGATCCACTTTGGCCGCGGCTCGAGGGGGTTGGGGTTGCGCCTTTTCCAAGGCA
GCCCTGGGTTTGCGCAGGGACGCGGCTGCTCTGGGCGTGGTTCCGGGAAACGCAGCGGCGCCGACCCTGG
GTCTCGCACATTCTTCACGTCCGTTCGCAGCGTCACCCGGATCTTCGCCGCTACCCTTGTGGGCCCCCCG
GCGACGCTTCCTGCTCCGCCCCTAAGTCGGGAAGGTTCCTTGCGGTTCGCGGCGTGCCGGACGTGACAAA
CGGAAGCCGCACGTCTCACTAGTACCCTCGCAGACGGACAGCGCCAGGGAGCAATGGCAGCGCGCCGACC
GCGATGGGCTGTGGCCAATAGCGGCTGCTCAGCAGGGCGCGCCGAGAGCAGCGGCCGGGAAGGGGCGGTG
CGGGAGGCGGGGTGTGGGGCGGTAGTGTGGGCCCTGTTCCTGCCCGCGCGGTGTTCCGCATTCTGCAAGC
CTCCGGAGCGCACGTCGGCAGTCGGCTCCCTCGTTGACCGAATCACCGACCTCTCTCCCCAGGGGGATCC
ACCGGAGCTTACCATGACCGAGTACAAGCCCACGGTGCGCCTCGCCACCCGCGACGACGTCCCCAGGGCC
GTACGCACCCTCGCCGCCGCGTTCGCCGACTACCCCGCCACGCGCCACACCGTCGATCCGGACCGCCACA
TCGAGCGGGTCACCGAGCTGCAAGAACTCTTCCTCACGCGCGTCGGGCTCGACATCGGCAAGGTGTGGGT
CGCGGACGACGGCGCCGCGGTGGCGGTCTGGACCACGCCGGAGAGCGTCGAAGCGGGGGCGGTGTTCGCC
GAGATCGGCCCGCGCATGGCCGAGTTGAGCGGTTCCCGGCTGGCCGCGCAGCAACAGATGGAAGGCCTCC
TGGCGCCGCACCGGCCCAAGGAGCCCGCGTGGTTCCTGGCCACCGTCGGCGTCTCGCCCGACCACCAGGG
CAAGGGTCTGGGCAGCGCCGTCGTGCTCCCCGGAGTGGAGGCGGCCGAGCGCGCCGGGGTGCCCGCCTTC
CTGGAGACCTCCGCGCCCCGCAACCTCCCCTTCTACGAGCGGCTCGGCTTCACCGTCACCGCCGACGTCG
AGGTGCCCGAAGGACCGCGCACCTGGTGCATGACCCGCAAGCCCGGTGCCTGACGCCCGCCCCACGACCC
GCAGCGCCCGACCGAAAGGAGCGCACGACCCCATGCATCGGTACCTTTAAGACCAATGACTTACAAGGCA
GCTGTAGATCTTAGCCACTTTTTAAAAGAAAAGGGGGGACTGGAAGGGCTAATTCACTCCCAACGAAGAC
AAGATCTGCTTTTTGCTTGTACTGGGTCTCTCTGGTTAGACCAGATCTGAGCCTGGGAGCTCTCTGGCTA
ACTAGGGAACCCACTGCTTAAGCCTCAATAAAGCTTGCCTTGAGTGCTTCAAGTAGTGTGTGCCCGTCTG
TTGTGTGACTCTGGTAACTAGAGATCCCTCAGACCCTTTTAGTCAGTGTGGAAAATCTCTAGCAGTAGTA
GTTCATGTCATCTTATTATTCAGTATTTATAACTTGCAAAGAAATGAATATCAGAGAGTGAGAGGAACTT
GTTTATTGCAGCTTATAATGGTTACAAATAAAGCAATAGCATCACAAATTTCACAAATAAAGCATTTTTT
TCACTGCATTCTAGTTGTGGTTTGTCCAAACTCATCAATGTATCTTATCATGTCTGGCTCTAGCTATCCC
GCCCCTAACTCCGCCCATCCCGCCCCTAACTCCGCCCAGTTCCGCCCATTCTCCGCCCCATGGCTGACTA
ATTTTTTTTATTTATGCAGAGGCCGAGGCCGCCTCGGCCTCTGAGCTATTCCAGAAGTAGTGAGGAGGCT
TTTTTGGAGGCCTAGGGACGTACCCAATTCGCCCTATAGTGAGTCGTATTACGCGCGCTCACTGGCCGTC
GTTTTACAACGTCGTGACTGGGAAAACCCTGGCGTTACCCAACTTAATCGCCTTGCAGCACATCCCCCTT
TCGCCAGCTGGCGTAATAGCGAAGAGGCCCGCACCGATCGCCCTTCCCAACAGTTGCGCAGCCTGAATGG
CGAATGGG
[124 nt withheld, positions 2109-2232]
C
[91 nt withheld, positions 2234-2324]
A
[49 nt withheld, positions 2326-2374]
CCTTTGACGTTGGAGTCCACGTTCTTT
[37 nt withheld, positions 2402-2438]
ACCCTATCTCGGTCTATTCTTTTGATTTATAAGGGATTTTGCCGATTTCGGCCTATTGGTTAAAAAATGA
GCTGATTTAACAAAAATTTAACGCGAATTTTAACAAAATATTAACGCTTACAATTTAGGTGGCACTTTTC
GGGGAAATGTGCGCGGAACCCCTATTTGTTTATTTTTCTAAATACATTCAAATATGTATCCGCTCATGAG
ACAATAACCCTGATAAATGCTTCAATAATATTGAAAAAGGAAGAGTATGAGTATTCAACATTTCCGTGTC
GCCCTTATTCCCTTTTTTGCGGCATTTTGCCTTCCTGTTTTTGCTCACCCAGAAACGCTGGTGAAAGTAA
AAGATGCTGAAGATCAGTTGGGTGCACGAGTGGGTTACATCGAACTGGATCTCAACAGCGGTAAGATCCT
TGAGAGTTTTCGCCCCGAAGAACGTTTTCCAATGATGAGCACTTTTAAAGTTCTGCTATGTGGCGCGGTA
TTATCCCGTATTGACGCCGGGCAAGAGCAACTCGGTCGCCGCATACACTATTCTCAGAATGACTTGGTTG
AGTACTCACCAGTCACAGAAAAGCATCTTACGGATGGCATGACAGTAAGAGAATTATGCAGTGCTGCCAT
AACCATGAGTGATAACACTGCGGCCAACTTACTTCTGACAACGATCGGAGGACCGAAGGAGCTAACCGCT
TTTTTGCACAACATGGGGGATCATGTAACTCGCCTTGATCGTTGGGAACCGGAGCTGAATGAAGCCATAC
CAAACGACGAGCGTGACACCACGATGCCTGTAGCAATGGCAACAACGTTGCGCAAACTATTAACTGGCGA
ACTACTTACTCTAGCTTCCCGGCAACAATTAATAGACTGGATGGAGGCGGATAAAGTTGCAGGACCACTT
CTGCGCTCGGCCCTTCCGGCTGGCTGGTTTATTGCTGATAAATCTGGAGCCGGTGAGCGTGGGTCTCGCG
GTATCATTGCAGCACTGGGGCCAGATGGTAAGCCCTCCCGTATCGTAGTTATCTACACGACGGGGAGTCA
GGCAACTATGGATGAACGAAATAGACAGATCGCTGAGATAGGTGCCTCACTGATTAAGCATTGGTAACTG
TCAGACCAAGTTTACTCATATATACTTTAGATTGATTTAAAACTTCATTTTTAATTTAAAAGGATCTAGG
TGAAGATCCTTTTTGATAATCTCATGACCAAAATCCCTTAACGTGAGTTTTCGTTCCACTGAGCGTCAGA
CCCCGTAGAAAAGATCAAAGGATCTTCTTGAGATCCTTTTTTTCTGCGCGTAATCTGCTGCTTGCAAACA
AAAAAACCACCGCTACCAGCGGTGGTTTGTTTGCCGGATCAAGAGCTACCAACTCTTTTTCCGAAGGTAA
CTGGCTTCAGCAGAGCGCAGATACCAAATACTGTTCTTCTAGTGTAGCCGTAGTTAGGCCACCACTTCAA
GAACTCTGTAGCACCGCCTACATACCTCGCTCTGCTAATCCTGTTACCAGTGGCTGCTGCCAGTGGCGAT
AAGTCGTGTCTTACCGGGTTGGACTCAAGACGATAGTTACCGGATAAGGCGCAGCGGTCGGGCTGAACGG
GGGGTTCGTGCACACAGCCCAGCTTGGAGCGAACGACCTACACCGAACTGAGATACCTACAGCGTGAGCT
ATGAGAAAGCGCCACGCTTCCCGAAGGGAGAAAGGCGGACAGGTATCCGGTAAGCGGCAGGGTCGGAACA
GGAGAGCGCACGAGGGAGCTTCCAGGGGGAAACGCCTGGTATCTTTATAGTCCTGTCGGGTTTCGCCACC
TCTGACTTGAGCGTCGATTTTTGTGATGCTCGTCAGGGGGGCGGAGCCTATGGAAAAACGCCAGCAACGC
GGCCTTTTTACGGTTCCTGGCCTTTTGCTGGCCTTTTGCTCACATGTTCTTTCCTGCGTTATCCCCTGAT
TCTGTGGATAACCGTATTACCGCCTTTGAGTGAGCTAACTCATTAGGCACCCCAGGCTTTACACTTTATG
CTTCCGGCTCGTATGTTGTGTGGAATTGTGAGCGGATAACAATTTCACACAGGAAACAGCTATGACCATG
ATTACGCCAAGCGCGCAATTAACCCTCACTAAAGGGAACAAAAGCTGGAGCTGCAAGCTTAATGTAGTCT
TATGCAATACTCTTGTAGTCTTGCAACATGGTAACGATGAGTTAGCAACATGCCTTACAAGGAGAGAAAA
AGCACCGTGCATGCCGATTGGTGGAAGTAAGGTGGTACGATCGTGCCTTATTAGGAAGGCAACAGACGGG
TCTGACATGGATTGGACGAACCACTGAATTGCCGCATTGCAGAGATATTGTATTTAAGTGCCTAGCTCGA
TACATAAACGGGTCTCTCTGGTTAGACCAGATCTGAGCCTGGGAGCTCTCTGGCTAACTAGGGAACCCAC
TGCTTAAGCCTCAATAAAGCTTGCCTTGAGTGCTTCAAGTAGTGTGTGCCCGTCTGTTGTGTGACTCTGG
TAACTAGAGATCCCTCAGACCCTTTTAGTCAGTGTGGAAAATCTCTAGCAGTGGCGCCCGAACAGGGACT
TGAAAGCGAAAGGGAAACCAGAGGAGCTCTCTCGACGCAGGACTCGGCTTGCTGAAGCGCGCACGGCAAG
AGGCGAGGGGCGGCGACTGGTGAGTACGCCAAAAATTTTGACTAGCGGAGGCTAGAAGGAGAGAGATGGG
TGCGAGAGCGTCAGTATTAAGCGGGGGAGAATTAGATCGCGATGGGAAAAAATTCGGTTAAGGCCAGGGG
GAAAGAAAAAATATAAATTAAAACATATAGTATGGGCAAGCAGGGAGCTAGAACGATTCGCAGTTAATCC
TGGCCTGTTAGAAACATCAGAAGGCTGTAGACAAATACTGGGACAGCTACAACCATCCCTTCAGACAGGA
TCAGAAGAACTTAGATCATTATATAATACAGTAGCAACCCTCTATTGTGTGCATCAAAGGATAGAGATAA
AAGACACCAAGGAAGCTTTAGACAAGATAGAGGAAGAGCAAAACAAAAGTAAGACCACCGCACAGCAAGC
GGCCGCTGATCTTCAGACCTGGAGGAGGAGATATGAGGGACAATTGGAGAAGTGAATTATATAAATATAA
AGTAGTAAAAATTGAACCATTAGGAGTAGCACCCACCAAGGCAAAGAGAAGAGTGGTGCAGAGAGAAAAA
AGAGCAGTGGGAATAGGAGCTTTGTTCCTTGGGTTCTTGGGAGCAGCAGGAAGCACTATGGGCGCAGCGT
CAATGACGCTGACGGTACAGGCCAGACAATTATTGTCTGGTATAGTGCAGCAGCAGAACAATTTGCTGAG
GGCTATTGAGGCGCAACAGCATCTGTTGCAACTCACAGTCTGGGGCATCAAGCAGCTCCAGGCAAGAATC
CTGGCTGTGGAAAGATACCTAAAGGATCAACAGCTCCTGGGGATTTGGGGTTGCTCTGGAAAACTCATTT
GCACCACTGCTGTGCCTTGGAATGCTAGTTGGAGTAATAAATCTCTGGAACAGATTTGGAATCACACGAC
CTGGATGGAGTGGGACAGAGAAATTAACAATTACACAAGCTTAATACACTCCTTAATTGAAGAATCGCAA
AACCAGCAAGAAAAGAATGAACAAGAATTATTGGAATTAGATAAATGGGCAAGTTTGTGGAATTGGTTTA
ACATAACAAATTGGCTGTGGTATATAAAATTATTCATAATGATAGTAGGAGGCTTGGTAGGTTTAAGAAT
AGTTTTTGCTGTACTTTCTATAGTGAATAGAGTTAGGCAGGGATATTCACCATTATCGTTTCAGACCCAC
CTCCCAACCCCGAGGGGACCCGACAGGCCCGAAGGAATAGAAGAAGAAGGTGGAGAGAGAGACAGAGACA
GATCCATTCGATTAGTGAACGGATCTCGACGGTATCGATCACGAGACTAGCCTCGAGCGGCCGCCCCCTT
CACCGAGGGCCTATTTCCCATGATTCCTTCATATTTGCATATACGATACAAGGCTGTTAGAGAGATAATT
GGAATTAATTTGACTGTAAACACAAAGATATTAGTACAAAATACGTGACGTAGAAAGTAATAATTTCTTG
GGTAGTTTGCAGTTTTAAAATTATGTTTTAAAATGGACTATCATATGCTTACCGTAACTTGAAAGTATTT
CGATTTCTTGGCTTTATATATCTTGTGGAAAGGACGAAACACCGGAATCAGCGGATTCGCTTCACACTCG
AGTGTGAAGCGAATCCGCTGATTTTTTTGAATTCTCGACCTCGAGACAAATGGCAGTATTCATCCACAAT
TTTAAAAGAAAAGGGGGGATTGGGGGGTACAGTGCAGGGGAAAGAATAGTAGACATAATAGCAACAGACA
TACAAACTAAAGAATTACAAAAACAAATTACAAAAATTCAAAATTTTCGGGTTT
Features (pLannotate 1.2.2; 23 found; start..end, strand, type, name):
     42..552     +  promoter       hPGK promoter: human phosphoglycerate kinase 1 promoter
    574..1173    +  CDS            PuroR: puromycin N-acetyltransferase; pac from Streptomyces alboniger; confers resistance to puromycin
   1216..1299    +  CDS            nef (fragment): NEF_HV1Z2 - Experimental evidence at protein level: Swiss-Prot protein existence level 1. Extracellular Nef protein targets CD4(+) T-lymphocytes for apoptosis by interacting with CXCR4 surface receptors. From Human immunodeficiency virus type 1 group M subtype D (isolate Z2/CDC-Z34) (HIV-1).
   1301..1534    +  LTR            3' LTR (ΔU3): self-inactivating 3' long terminal repeat (LTR) from HIV-1
   1606..1727    +  polyA_signal   SV40 poly(A) signal: SV40 polyadenylation signal
   1767..1902    +  rep_origin     SV40 ori: SV40 origin of replication
   1923..1941    -  promoter       T7 promoter: promoter for bacteriophage T7 RNA polymerase
   1949..2104    +  CDS            lacZα (fragment): LacZα fragment of β-galactosidase; lacZ fragment
   2109..2537    +  rep_origin     f1 ori (sequence partly withheld): f1 bacteriophage origin of replication; arrow indicates direction of (+) strand synthesis
   2590..2694    +  promoter       AmpR promoter: bla
   2695..3555    +  CDS            AmpR: β-lactamase; bla; confers resistance to ampicillin, carbenicillin, and related antibiotics
   3726..4314    +  rep_origin     ori: high-copy-number ColE1/pMB1/pBR322/pUC origin of replication
   4456..4486    +  promoter       lac promoter: promoter for the E. coli lac operon
   4494..4510    +  protein_bind   lac operator: The lac repressor binds to the lac operator to inhibit transcription in E. coli. This inhibition can be relieved by adding lactose or isopropyl-β-D-thiogalactopyranoside (IPTG). lac repressor encoded by lacI
   4555..4573    +  promoter       T3 promoter: promoter for bacteriophage T3 RNA polymerase
   4601..4827    +  promoter       RSV promoter: Rous sarcoma virus enhancer/promoter
   4828..5008    +  LTR            5' LTR (truncated): truncated 5' long terminal repeat (LTR) from HIV-1
   5055..5180    +  misc_feature   HIV-1 Ψ: packaging signal of human immunodeficiency virus type 1
   5164..5527    +  CDS            HIV-1 gag (fragment): gag protein from human immunodeficiency virus 1; gag
   5673..5906    +  misc_feature   RRE: The Rev response element (RRE) of HIV-1 allows for Rev-dependent mRNA export from the nucleus to the cytoplasm.
   6283..6383    +  CDS            Rev (fragment): human immunodeficiency virus 1 (HIV-1) Rev protein; rev; enhances nuclear export of unspliced and incompletely spliced viral mRNAs
   6433..6673    +  promoter       U6 promoter: RNA polymerase III promoter for human U6 snRNA
   6778..6895    +  misc_feature   cPPT/CTS: central polypurine tract and central termination sequence of HIV-1
