[The description below was written by a language model from this plasmid's Addgene catalogue record and pLannotate feature annotations shown in this document.]
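Description:
VPS35 shRNA1 is a lentiviral RNA-interference plasmid built on the pLKO.1 backbone, carrying a short hairpin RNA directed against the coding sequence of human VPS35, a component of the retromer complex (also known as MEM3 or PARK17). The hairpin oligonucleotide was inserted between the AgeI and EcoRI sites, with AgeI destroyed in the process. This places it directly downstream of the human U6 promoter, an RNA polymerase III promoter suited to producing small, precisely terminated transcripts. The hairpin itself is not annotated in the feature tables but falls in the gap between the U6 promoter and the cPPT/CTS element.

The transfer cassette is flanked by an RSV promoter-driven truncated HIV-1 5' LTR and a self-inactivating ΔU3 3' LTR. It includes the Ψ packaging signal with a partial gag sequence, the Rev response element for nuclear export of the genomic RNA, and the cPPT/CTS. These elements allow packaging into replication-incompetent lentiviral particles when helper functions are supplied in trans, although the catalogue lists the vector type simply as mammalian expression. A human PGK promoter drives puromycin N-acetyltransferase, so transduced or transfected mammalian cells can be selected with puromycin. In bacteria the plasmid is maintained by a high-copy ColE1/pUC-type origin and ampicillin resistance; an f1 origin, an SV40 origin and an SV40 poly(A) signal are also present in the backbone.

Two sequence records exist. The depositor's 7,084 nt sequence matches the stated total size, while the repository's sequencing result is 6,902 nt and lacks the lacI fragment and CAP binding site annotated upstream of the lac promoter. The functional elements are otherwise the same. The construct is intended for VPS35 knockdown in human cells, and the associated publication concerns Golgi retention of glycosyltransferases.
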