Addgene plasmid #163858: VPS35 shRNA1
Purpose: shRNA targeting the coding sequences of VPS35
Depositing lab: Lei Lu. Depositing organization: Nanyang Technological University (NTU). Publication: A quantitative study of the Golgi retention of glycosyltransferases. Sun X, Mahajan D, Chen B, Song Z, Lu L. J Cell Sci. 2021 Oct 15;134(20). pii: 272560. doi: 10.1242/jcs.258564. Epub 2021 Oct 21. PubMed 34533190.
Backbone
  Vector backbone: pLKO.1
  Backbone manufacturer: D. Root (Addgene #10878)
  Backbone size w/o insert (bp): 7026
  Total vector size (bp): 7084
  Vector type: Mammalian Expression
  Selectable markers: Puromycin
Growth in bacteria
  Bacterial resistance: Ampicillin, 100 μg/mL
  Growth temperature: 37°C
  Growth strain: DH5alpha
  Copy number: High Copy
Gene/Insert
  Gene/Insert name: VPS35 retromer complex component
  gRNA/shRNA sequence: AATCAGCGGATTCGCTTCACA
  Species: H. sapiens (human)
  GenBank ID: NM_018206
  Entrez Gene: VPS35 (a.k.a. MEM3, PARK17)
  Cloning method: Restriction Enzyme; 5′ cloning site AgeI (destroyed during cloning); 3′ cloning site EcoRI (not destroyed)
  Sequencing primers: 5′ 5’ CAA GGC TGT TAG AGA GAT AAT TGG A 3’
Terms and licenses: Academic/Nonprofit Terms; Industry Terms: Not Available to Industry
How to cite: VPS35 shRNA1 was a gift from Lei Lu (Addgene plasmid # 163858 ; http://n2t.net/addgene:163858 ; RRID:Addgene_163858)
